>Addgene plasmid #107073 | pMD-MsePCNA1 | addgene full sequence | sequence record 204667 | Addgene NGS Result
ATGACCATGATTACGCCAAGCTATTTAGGTGACACTATAGGGGAAAGCTTGCATGCCTGCAGGTCGACTC
TAGAGGATCTACTAGTCATATGGATTCATGCCATGGCATGCCGGATCCCGACAGACGCGGAGCAACCCAG
AAACGAATGCCTGCGCCCTTTTCCAGCGGCGCAGTCAGTTTCATCGGAATACCCGCACCGAAACCGATCT
CAATCTCTTTGGAGAAGGACAGTGCGCTGCTAACTTTCTCCAGAATCGCCAGGGAGTAACGGCTGGAGCC
CTGTTTCTCAATTTCCAGTTTAGTCAGCGGTTTACCGTTCTTCAGCACCGCGGAGTATTTCTTGCCAGCT
TCCTCAACCTCGAAGCTCACGTGGTCATCCTCCGCTTTGATTTCCACTTCCTCGCCAACCTGCATGGATT
CATCCACCAGGATGCTCAGGATGTCACCGCCAATACCCATAGTAACAGAGTGCGCAACAGACGGCTCTTT
CAGAATCTGCGGTTCACCTTTTTCCGCCTTGATGGACAGAGAGGAGCGGGTGCCGGTTTTCTCGTCCTTC
ATGCTGATGCGGATGCCTTCGTTGGTTTCAGTAATCTCCACGGAGCTGCGGCCCTTCATCTTGGACAGGA
TCTTTTTCAGTTCGCCCAGGTTCAGCTTCACAGAAATCGGCTTCTCGATAGAGTATTCTTCCAGAGCGTC
TTTACCAATTTCAACCACACCCATCATAACCTTGTCATCGGTCAGATACTTGGAGCCGATGCCCTCTTCA
GTGAAGTTCAGGGTCAGCTCGTCGCTGATTTTGCTAATGCTAGACACGATGTAATAGAAGTCACGAGAGC
TACCATAGATTGCACGGAACATCATATGGGATTCCCATGGCATGCCAATCGGATCCCCGGGTACCGAGCT
CGAATTCACTGGCCGTCGTTTTACAACGTCGTGACTGGGAAAACCCTGGCGTTACCCAACTTAATCGCCT
TGCAGCACATCCCCCTTTCGCCAGCTGGCGTAATAGCGAAGAGGCCCGCACCGATCGCCCTTCCCAACAG
TTGCGCAGCCTGAATGGCGAATGGCCCTGATGCGGTATTTTCTCCTTACGCATCTGTGCGGTATTTCACA
CCGCATATAGTGCACTCTCAGTACAATCTGCTCTGATGCCGCATAGTTAAGCCAGCCCCGACACCCGCCA
ACACCCGCTGACGCGCCCTGACGGGCTTGTCTGCTCCCGGCATCCGCTTACAGACAAGCTGTGACCGTCT
CCGGGAGCTGCATGTGTCAGAGGTTTTCACCGTCATCACCGAAACGCGCGAGACGAAAGGGCCTCGTGAT
ACGCCTATTTTTATAGGTTAATGTCATGATAATAATGGTTTCTTAGACGTCAGGTGGCACTTTTCGGGGA
AATGTGCGCGGAACCCCTATTTGTTTATTTTTCTAAATACATTCAAATATGTATCCGCTCATGAGACAAT
AACCCTGATAAATGCTTCAATAATATTGAAAAAGGAAGAGTATGAGTATTCAACATTTCCGTGTCGCCCT
TATTCCCTTTTTTGCGGCATTTTGCCTTCCTGTTTTTGCTCACCCAGAAACGCTGGTGAAAGTAAAAGAT
GCTGAAGATCAGTTGGGTGCACGAGTGGGTTACATCGAACTGGATCTCAACAGCGGTAAGATCCTTGAGA
GTTTTCGCCCCGAAGAACGTTTTCCAATGATGAGCACTTTTAAAGTTCTGCTATGTGGCGCGGTATTATC
CCGTATTGACGCCGGGCAAGAGCAACTCGGTCGCCGCATACACTATTCTCAGAATGACTTGGTTGAGTAC
TCACCAGTCACAGAAAAGCATCTTACGGATGGCATGACAGTAAGAGAATTATGCAGTGCTGCCATAACCA
TGAGTGATAACACTGCGGCCAACTTACTTCTGACAACGATCGGAGGACCGAAGGAGCTAACCGCTTTTTT
GCACAACATGGGGGATCATGTAACTCGCCTTGATCGTTGGGAACCGGAGCTGAATGAAGCCATACCAAAC
GACGAGCGTGACACCACGATGCCTGTAGCAATGGCAACAACGTTGCGCAAACTATTAACTGGCGAACTAC
TTACTCTAGCTTCCCGGCAACAATTAATAGACTGGATGGAGGCGGATAAAGTTGCAGGACCACTTCTGCG
CTCGGCCCTTCCGGCTGGCTGGTTTATTGCTGATAAATCTGGAGCCGGTGAGCGTGGGTCTCGCGGTATC
ATTGCAGCACTGGGGCCAGATGGTAAGCCCTCCCGTATCGTAGTTATCTACACGACGGGGAGTCAGGCAA
CTATGGATGAACGAAATAGACAGATCGCTGAGATAGGTGCCTCACTGATTAAGCATTGGTAACTGTCAGA
CCAAGTTTACTCATATATACTTTAGATTGATTTAAAACTTCATTTTTAATTTAAAAGGATCTAGGTGAAG
ATCCTTTTTGATAATCTCATGACCAAAATCCCTTAACGTGAGTTTTCGTTCCACTGAGCGTCAGACCCCG
TAGAAAAGATCAAAGGATCTTCTTGAGATCCTTTTTTTCTGCGCGTAATCTGCTGCTTGCAAACAAAAAA
ACCACCGCTACCAGCGGTGGTTTGTTTGCCGGATCAAGAGCTACCAACTCTTTTTCCGAAGGTAACTGGC
TTCAGCAGAGCGCAGATACCAAATACTGTTCTTCTAGTGTAGCCGTAGTTAGGCCACCACTTCAAGAACT
CTGTAGCACCGCCTACATACCTCGCTCTGCTAATCCTGTTACCAGTGGCTGCTGCCAGTGGCGATAAGTC
GTGTCTTACCGGGTTGGACTCAAGACGATAGTTACCGGATAAGGCGCAGCGGTCGGGCTGAACGGGGGGT
TCGTGCACACAGCCCAGCTTGGAGCGAACGACCTACACCGAACTGAGATACCTACAGCGTGAGCTATGAG
AAAGCGCCACGCTTCCCGAAGGGAGAAAGGCGGACAGGTATCCGGTAAGCGGCAGGGTCGGAACAGGAGA
GCGCACGAGGGAGCTTCCAGGGGGAAACGCCTGGTATCTTTATAGTCCTGTCGGGTTTCGCCACCTCTGA
CTTGAGCGTCGATTTTTGTGATGCTCGTCAGGGGGGCGGAGCCTATGGAAAAACGCCAGCAACGCGGCCT
TTTTACGGTTCCTGGCCTTTTGCTGGCCTTTTGCTCACATGTTCTTTCCTGCGTTATCCCCTGATTCTGT
GGATAACCGTATTACCGCCTTTGAGTGAGCTGATACCGCTCGCCGCAGCCGAACGACCGAGCGCAGCGAG
TCAGTGAGCGAGGAAGCGGAAGAGCGCCCAATACGCAAACCGCCTCTCCCCGCGCGTTGGCCGATTCATT
AATGCAGCTGGCACGACAGGTTTCCCGACTGGAAAGCGGGCAGTGAGCGCAACGCAATTAATGTGAGTTA
GCTCACTCATTAGGCACCCCAGGCTTTACACTTTATGCTTCCGGCTCGTATGTTGTGTGGAATTGTGAGC
GGATAACAATTTCACACAGGAAACAGCT
Features (pLannotate 1.2.2; 13 found; start..end, strand, type, name):
     23..40      +  promoter       SP6 promoter (fragment): promoter for bacteriophage SP6 RNA polymerase
     45..79      -  misc_feature   MCS (fragment): pUC18/19 multiple cloning site
    891..917     -  misc_feature   MCS (fragment): pUC18/19 multiple cloning site
    914..1071    +  CDS            lacZα (fragment): LacZα fragment of β-galactosidase; lacZ fragment
   1076..1175    -  misc_feature   bom (fragment): basis of mobility region from pBR322
   1277..1312    -  CDS            rop (fragment): Rop protein, which maintains plasmids at low copy number; rop
   1407..1511    +  promoter       AmpR promoter: bla
   1512..2372    +  CDS            AmpR: β-lactamase; bla; confers resistance to ampicillin, carbenicillin, and related antibiotics
   2543..3131    +  rep_origin     ori: high-copy-number ColE1/pMB1/pBR322/pUC origin of replication
   3314..3406    +  CDS            lacI (fragment): lac repressor; lacI; The lac repressor binds to the lac operator to inhibit transcription in E. coli. This inhibition can be relieved by adding lactose or isopropyl-β-D-thiogalactopyranoside (IPTG).
   3419..3440    +  protein_bind   CAP binding site: CAP binding activates transcription in the presence of cAMP. E. coli catabolite activator protein
   3455..3485    +  promoter       lac promoter: promoter for the E. coli lac operon
   3493..3509    +  protein_bind   lac operator: The lac repressor binds to the lac operator to inhibit transcription in E. coli. This inhibition can be relieved by adding lactose or isopropyl-β-D-thiogalactopyranoside (IPTG). lac repressor encoded by lacI
