[The description below was written by a language model from this plasmid's Addgene catalogue record and pLannotate feature annotations shown in this document.]
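Description:
pMD-MsePCNA1 is a small bacterial cloning plasmid of about 3.5 kb, built on the Takara pMD20 backbone, a pUC-type vector. It carries the coding sequence for PCNA1 (locus Msed_0051) of the thermoacidophilic archaeon Metallosphaera sedula. It replicates in E. coli from a high-copy ColE1/pUC-type origin and is selected with ampicillin through the bla (β-lactamase) gene and its own promoter. The annotation also picks up short remnants of the pBR322 bom region, rop and lacI. These are vestigial backbone fragments rather than functional genes.

The insert of about 780 bp is listed as synthetic, so it was probably produced by gene synthesis, although the record does not say whether it was codon-optimised. The feature table does not annotate the insert itself. An unannotated gap of roughly 800 bp lies between the two halves of the split pUC18/19 multiple cloning site, and its size and position fit the PCNA1 sequence interrupting the lacZα region. Upstream of this site are the CAP binding site, lac promoter and lac operator, followed by a partial SP6 promoter. The catalogue accordingly lists SP6 and lac as the promoters. Because the insert's orientation is not given and the cloning method is recorded as unknown, the record does not establish whether either promoter drives useful expression.

The plasmid is classed as a cloning vector, and no tags or fusion partners are recorded. It therefore serves mainly as a sequence-verified source of the MsePCNA1 gene for subcloning into expression constructs. The associated work showed that the three M. sedula PCNA homologues assemble into a head-to-tail heterotrimer, the ring-shaped DNA sliding clamp.
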