Addgene plasmid #107073: pMD-MsePCNA1
Purpose: M. sedula PCNA1
Depositing lab: Teruyuki Nagamune. Depositing organization: The University of Tokyo. Publication: Three proliferating cell nuclear antigen homologues from Metallosphaera sedula form a head-to-tail heterotrimer. Iwata F, Hirakawa H, Nagamune T. Sci Rep. 2016 May 27;6:26588. doi: 10.1038/srep26588. PubMed 27228945.
Backbone
  Vector backbone: pMD20
  Backbone manufacturer: Takara Bio
  Backbone size w/o insert (bp): 2700
  Total vector size (bp): 3500
  Vector type: Cloning vector
Growth in bacteria
  Bacterial resistance: Ampicillin, 100 μg/mL
  Growth temperature: 37°C
  Growth strain: DH5alpha
  Copy number: High Copy
Gene/Insert
  Gene/Insert name: M. sedula PCNA1 (alt names: MsePCNA1; Msed_0051)
  Species: Synthetic; Metallosphaera sedula
  Insert size (bp): 780
  GenBank ID: WP_011921197
  Promoter: SP6, lac
  Cloning method: Unknown
  Sequencing primers: 5′ SP6; 3′ M13 (-40)
Terms and licenses: Academic/Nonprofit Terms; Industry Terms: Not Available to Industry
How to cite: pMD-MsePCNA1 was a gift from Teruyuki Nagamune (Addgene plasmid # 107073 ; http://n2t.net/addgene:107073 ; RRID:Addgene_107073)
